Addgene plasmid #156395: pTYF-super-mfSERT-0.5k-Venus-WPRE
Purpose: Expresses Venus under SERT gene promoter
Depositing lab: Shuji Kaneko. Depositing organization: Kyoto University, Graduate School of Pharmaceutical Sciences. Publication: Identification of neuron-type specific promoters in monkey genome and their functional validation in mice. Nagai Y, Nishitani N, Yasuda M, Ueda Y, Fukui Y, Andoh C, Shirakawa H, Nakagawa T, Inoue KI, Nagayasu K, Kasparov S, Nakamura K, Kaneko S. Biochem Biophys Res Commun. 2019 Oct 22;518(4):619-624. doi: 10.1016/j.bbrc.2019.08.101. Epub 2019 Aug 23. PubMed 31451217.
Backbone
  Vector backbone: pTYF
  Backbone size w/o insert (bp): 7469
  Vector type: Lentiviral
Growth in bacteria
  Bacterial resistance: Ampicillin, 100 μg/mL
  Growth temperature: 37°C
  Growth strain: NEB Stable
  Copy number: High Copy
Gene/Insert 1
  Gene/Insert name: Venus
  Insert size (bp): 720
Gene/Insert 2
  Gene/Insert name: Gal4p65
  Insert size (bp): 1062
Terms and licenses: Academic/Nonprofit Terms; Industry Terms: Not Available to Industry
How to cite: pTYF-super-mfSERT-0.5k-Venus-WPRE was a gift from Shuji Kaneko (Addgene plasmid # 156395 ; http://n2t.net/addgene:156395 ; RRID:Addgene_156395)
