[The description below was written by a language model from this plasmid's Addgene catalogue record and pLannotate feature annotations shown in this document.]
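Description:
pTYF-super-mfSERT-0.5k-Venus-WPRE is a lentiviral transfer plasmid built on the pTYF backbone, designed to express the yellow fluorescent protein Venus under a serotonin transporter (SERT) gene promoter. It is maintained in E. coli through a high-copy ColE1/pUC-type origin with ampicillin resistance (AmpR). The viral framework is HIV-1 derived: a CMV enhancer/truncated CMV promoter precedes a truncated 5' LTR to drive genomic RNA production in packaging cells, followed by the Ψ packaging signal with partial gag and env sequence, the Rev response element and the cPPT/CTS. At the other end, a self-inactivating ΔU3 3' LTR fragment is followed by a bGH polyadenylation signal.

The payload is arranged as a self-amplifying transcription loop. Five tandem Gal4 UAS sites lie upstream of an unannotated stretch of roughly 600 bp before the Venus coding sequence. This gap is consistent with the "0.5k" SERT promoter fragment named in the title, although the feature table does not label it. The associated publication concerns neuron-type specific promoters from the monkey genome, which suggests the origin of the "mf" fragment, but the record does not state the species explicitly. Venus is followed by an EMCV IRES and a Gal4 DNA-binding domain fused to the NF-κB p65 activation domain (Gal4p65), then a WPRE to enhance transcript stability and expression. Weak cell-type-specific promoter activity thus produces both Venus and Gal4p65 from one transcript. Gal4p65 then binds the upstream UAS sites to boost transcription, which probably explains the "super" designation. The construct is suited to producing lentiviral vectors for labelling SERT-expressing, presumably serotonergic, neurons and for validating promoter specificity in vivo.
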