Features (pLannotate 1.2.2; 32 found; start..end, strand, type, name):
    126..143     +  polyA_signal   SV40 poly(A) signal (fragment): SV40 polyadenylation signal
    145..166     -  misc_feature   MCS (fragment): pUC18/19 multiple cloning site
    165..259     +  protein_bind   5X UAS: five tandem copies of the "ScaI site" 17-mer CGGAGTACTGTCCTCCG, an upstream activating sequence (UAS) that efficiently binds yeast Gal4 (Webster et al., 1988; Pfeiffer et al., 2010) GAL4
    860..1579    +  CDS            Venus: yellow fluorescent protein (YFP) with fast and efficient maturation (Nagai et al., 2002) mammalian codon-optimized
   1608..2194    +  misc_feature   IRES2: internal ribosome entry site (IRES) of the encephalomyocarditis virus (EMCV)
   2195..2635    +  CDS            GAL4 DNA binding domain: DNA binding domain of the GAL4 transcriptional activator; Saccharomyces cerevisiae GAL4 (truncated)
   2666..3202    +  CDS            p65: C-terminal portion of the p65 subunit of mouse NF-κB
   3225..3250    +  misc_feature   MCS (fragment): pBluescript multiple cloning site
   3286..3874    +  misc_feature   WPRE: woodchuck hepatitis virus posttranscriptional regulatory element
   3894..3971    +  CDS            nef (fragment): NEF_HV1Z2 - Experimental evidence at protein level: Swiss-Prot protein existence level 1. Extracellular Nef protein targets CD4(+) T-lymphocytes for apoptosis by interacting with CXCR4 surface receptors. From Human immunodeficiency virus type 1 group M subtype D (isolate Z2/CDC-Z34) (HIV-1).
   3973..3994    +  LTR            3' LTR (ΔU3) (fragment): self-inactivating 3' long terminal repeat (LTR) from HIV-1
   3994..4054    +  ncRNA          mir-TAR: Accession: RF00250 - Trans-activation response element (TAR)
   4079..4190    +  polyA_signal   bGH poly(A) signal: bovine growth hormone polyadenylation signal
   4307..4328    +  promoter       SV40 promoter (fragment): SV40 enhancer and early promoter
   4349..4480    +  rep_origin     f1 ori (fragment) (sequence partly withheld): f1 bacteriophage origin of replication; arrow indicates direction of (+) strand synthesis
   4884..5072    +  CDS            EEF1AKMT2 (fragment): EFMT2_HUMAN - Also known as C10orf138, METTL10 From Homo sapiens (Human).
   5411..5465    -  CDS            lacI (fragment): lac repressor; lacI; The lac repressor binds to the lac operator to inhibit transcription in E. coli. This inhibition can be relieved by adding lactose or isopropyl-β-D-thiogalactopyranoside (IPTG).
   5648..6236    -  rep_origin     ori: high-copy-number ColE1/pMB1/pBR322/pUC origin of replication
   6407..7267    -  CDS            AmpR: β-lactamase; bla; confers resistance to ampicillin, carbenicillin, and related antibiotics
   7268..7372    -  promoter       AmpR promoter: bla
   7467..7502    +  CDS            rop (fragment): Rop protein, which maintains plasmids at low copy number; rop
   7604..7703    +  misc_feature   bom (fragment): basis of mobility region from pBR322
   7709..7775    -  CDS            lacZα (fragment): LacZα fragment of β-galactosidase; lacZ fragment
   8670..8693    +  LTR            3' LTR (fragment): 3' long terminal repeat (LTR) from HIV-1
   8710..8834    +  enhancer       CMV enhancer (fragment): human cytomegalovirus immediate early enhancer
   8849..8948    +  promoter       CMVd1 promoter: truncated human cytomegalovirus (CMV) immediate early promoter that yields slightly reduced expression relative to the full-length promoter
   8962..9142    +  LTR            5' LTR (truncated): truncated 5' long terminal repeat (LTR) from HIV-1
   9190..9314    +  misc_feature   HIV-1 Ψ: packaging signal of human immunodeficiency virus type 1
   9298..10019   +  CDS            HIV-1 gag (fragment): gag protein from human immunodeficiency virus 1; gag
  10018..10254   +  CDS            env (fragment): ENV_HV1N5 - Experimental evidence at protein level: Swiss-Prot protein existence level 1. From Human immunodeficiency virus type 1 group M subtype B (isolate NY5) (HIV-1).
  10473..10809   +  ncRNA          RRE: Accession: RF00036 - HIV Rev response element
  11019..52      +  misc_feature   cPPT/CTS (across the origin): central polypurine tract and central termination sequence of HIV-1
>Addgene plasmid #156395 | pTYF-super-mfSERT-0.5k-Venus-WPRE | addgene full sequence | sequence record 309633 | Addgene NGS Result
AGACATACAAACTAAAGAATTACAAAAACAAATTACAAAAATTCAAAATTTTCGGGTTTATTACAGGGAC
AGCAGAGATCCACTTTGGGCGGCCTAGGGATAACAGGGTAATAGATCTTGCTAGCTCTTATCATGTCTGG
ATCCAAGCTTGCATGCCTGCAGGTCGGAGTACTGTCCTCCGAGCGGAGTACTGTCCTCCGAGCGGAGTAC
TGTCCTCCGAGCGGAGTACTGTCCTCCGAGCGGAGTACTGTCCTCCGAGCGGAGACTCTAGAGGGTCCCG
GGATACGCGTGGGACAGAGAGGAATTAGACAAGGCTAAGCTGAACTCACATCCCAGCAGTCAGATAAACG
CATGGGTACCAAGTACTGTTAACGTCCCAGGAAGAAAAAGCAGGTTTCGGGATGGGGGCGATGGGGAGGT
GTTGGAGGTCAAGAGGAAGCGGCACCAGCAGACCCCTATGTGCCGTTCTGGGGGAGGGGGGCGGCAGGGG
AGGCGCATACCCCGTGCCCCGTTGTGCAGCCTCCCCCCTCCCGCAAAGTTAAAGAGCAGGAAAGTCAGGA
TTCCTCGCTCGGCCCTGCCCTACCCTGCCTGCTGCTCCGCGCTCCGCTCCTCCCTGCGAGCGTGTGTGTG
TCGGGGGTCCCTCCCCTCCTGGCGCTGGGGTCGGGCGCGCACCCCGCCCAGTAGCGCGGCCCCTCCCGGG
CGAGCGCAACCCCATCCAGCGGGAGCGCCGAGCCGCGGCCGCGGGGAAGCATTAAGTTTATTCGCCTCAA
AGTGACGCAAAAATTCTTCAAGAGCTCTTTGGCGGCGGCTATCTAGAGATCAGACCATGTGAGGACCGGT
GAGCGGCCGCGGATCCACCATGGTGAGCAAGGGCGAGGAGCTGTTCACCGGGGTGGTGCCCATCCTGGTC
GAGCTGGACGGCGACGTAAACGGCCACAAGTTCAGCGTGTCCGGCGAGGGCGAGGGCGATGCCACCTACG
GCAAGCTGACCCTGAAGCTGATCTGCACCACCGGCAAGCTGCCCGTGCCCTGGCCCACCCTCGTGACCAC
CCTGGGCTACGGCCTGCAGTGCTTCGCCCGCTACCCCGACCACATGAAGCAGCACGACTTCTTCAAGTCC
GCCATGCCCGAAGGCTACGTCCAGGAGCGCACCATCTTCTTCAAGGACGACGGCAACTACAAGACCCGCG
CCGAGGTGAAGTTCGAGGGCGACACCCTGGTGAACCGCATCGAGCTGAAGGGCATCGACTTCAAGGAGGA
CGGCAACATCCTGGGGCACAAGCTGGAGTACAACTACAACAGCCACAACGTCTATATCACCGCCGACAAG
CAGAAGAACGGCATCAAGGCCAACTTCAAGATCCGCCACAACATCGAGGACGGCGGCGTGCAGCTCGCCG
ACCACTACCAGCAGAACACCCCCATCGGCGACGGCCCCGTGCTGCTGCCCGACAACCACTACCTGAGCTA
CCAGTCCGCCCTGAGCAAAGACCCCAACGAGAAGCGCGATCACATGGTCCTGCTGGAGTTCGTGACCGCC
GCCGGGATCACTCTCGGCATGGACGAGCTGTACAAGTAAGGCGCGCCCTAGTCGGATATCCGTCGAGCCC
CTCTCCCTCCCCCCCCCCTAACGTTACTGGCCGAAGCCGCTTGGAATAAGGCCGGTGTGCGTTTGTCTAT
ATGTTATTTTCCACCATATTGCCGTCTTTTGGCAATGTGAGGGCCCGGAAACCTGGCCCTGTCTTCTTGA
CGAGCATTCCTAGGGGTCTTTCCCCTCTCGCCAAAGGAATGCAAGGTCTGTTGAATGTCGTGAAGGAAGC
AGTTCCTCTGGAAGCTTCTTGAAGACAAACAACGTCTGTAGCGACCCTTTGCAGGCAGCGGAACCCCCCA
CCTGGCGACAGGTGCCTCTGCGGCCAAAAGCCACGTGTATAAGATACACCTGCAAAGGCGGCACAACCCC
AGTGCCACGTTGTGAGTTGGATAGTTGTGGAAAGAGTCAAATGGCTCTCCTCAAGCGTATTCAACAAGGG
GCTGAAGGATGCCCAGAAGGTACCCCATTGTATGGGATCTGATCTGGGGCCTCGGTACACATGCTTTACA
TGTGTTTAGTCGAGGTTAAAAAAACGTCTAGGCCCCCCGAACCACGGGGACGTGGTTTTCCTTTGAAAAA
CACGATGATAATATGGCCACAACCATGAAGCTACTGTCTTCTATCGAACAAGCATGCGATATTTGCCGAC
TTAAAAAGCTCAAGTGCTCCAAAGAAAAACCGAAGTGCGCCAAGTGTCTGAAGAACAACTGGGAGTGTCG
CTACTCTCCCAAAACCAAAAGGTCTCCGCTGACTAGGGCACATCTGACAGAAGTGGAATCAAGGCTAGAA
AGACTGGAACAGCTATTTCTACTGATTTTTCCTCGAGAAGACCTTGACATGATTTTGAAAATGGATTCTT
TACAGGATATAAAAGCATTGTTAACAGGATTATTTGTACAAGATAATGTGAATAAAGATGCCGTCACAGA
TAGATTGGCTTCAGTGGAGACTGATATGCCTCTAACATTGAGACAGCATAGAATAAGTGCGACATCATCA
TCGGAAGAGAGTAGTAACAAAGGTCAAAGACAGTTGACTGTATCGCCGGAATTGGGATCCATGGTGTTTC
CTTCTGGGCAGATCTCAAACCAGGCCCTGGCCTTAGCACCGTCCTCTGCCCCAGTCCTTGCCCAGACCAT
GGTCCCTTCCTCAGCCATGGTACCTCTGGCTCAGCCCCCAGCTCCTGCCCCAGTTCTAACCCCGGGTCCT
CCCCAGTCCCTGTCTGCACCTGTTCCAAAGAGCACCCAGGCTGGGGAAGGCACGCTGTCGGAAGCCCTGC
TGCACCTGCAGTTTGATGCTGATGAAGACTTGGGGGCCTTGCTTGGCAACAGCACAGACCCAGGAGTGTT
CACAGACCTGGCATCTGTGGACAACTCAGAGTTTCAGCAGCTCCTGAACCAGGGTGTGTCCATGTCTCAC
TCCACAGCTGAGCCCATGCTGATGGAGTACCCTGAAGCTATAACTCGCCTGGTGACAGGGTCCCAGAGGC
CCCCTGACCCAGCTCCCACACCCCTGGGGACCTCGGGGCTTCCCAATGGTCTCTCCGGAGATGAAGACTT
CTCCTCCATTGCGGACATGGACTTCTCTGCTCTGCTGAGTCAGATCAGCTCCAGCGGCCAATCTAGACTG
CAGCTCGACCTCGAGGGGGGGCCCGGTACCAGGTAAGTTAACATCGAGGGATCAAGCTTATCGATAATCA
ACCTCTGGATTACAAAATTTGTGAAAGATTGACTGGTATTCTTAACTATGTTGCTCCTTTTACGCTATGT
GGATACGCTGCTTTAATGCCTTTGTATCATGCTATTGCTTCCCGTATGGCTTTCATTTTCTCCTCCTTGT
ATAAATCCTGGTTGCTGTCTCTTTATGAGGAGTTGTGGCCCGTTGTCAGGCAACGTGGCGTGGTGTGCAC
TGTGTTTGCTGACGCAACCCCCACTGGTTGGGGCATTGCCACCACCTGTCAGCTCCTTTCCGGGACTTTC
GCTTTCCCCCTCCCTATTGCCACGGCGGAACTCATCGCCGCCTGCCTTGCCCGCTGCTGGACAGGGGCTC
GGCTGTTGGGCACTGACAATTCCGTGGTGTTGTCGGGGAAGCTGACGTCCTTTCCATGGCTGCTCGCCTG
TGTTGCCACCTGGATTCTGCGCGGGACGTCCTTCTGCTACGTCCCTTCGGCCCTCAATCCAGCGGACCTT
CCTTCCCGCGGCCTGCTGCCGGCTCTGCGGCCTCTTCCGCGTCTTCGCCTTCGCCCTCAGACGAGTCGGA
TCTCCCTTTGGGCCGCCTCCCCGCATCGTCGACTAGGGATAACAGGGTAACGGTACCTTTAAGACCAATG
ACTTACAAGGCAGCTGTAGATCTTAGCCACTTTTTAAAAGAAAAGGGGGGACTGGAAGGGCTAATTCACT
CCCAGGGTCTCTCTGGTTAGACCAGATCTGAGCCTGGGAGCTCTCTGGCTAACTAGGGAACCCACTGCTT
AAGCCTCATAAAGCTCGACTGTGCCTTCTAGTTGCCAGCCATCTGTTGTTTGCCCCTCCCCCGTGCCTTC
CTTGACCCTGGAAGGTGCCACTCCCACTGTCCTTTCCTAATAAAATGAGGAAATTGCATCGCATTGTCTG
AGTAGGTGTCATTCTATTCTGGGGGGTAGGGTGGGGCAGGACAGCAAGGGGGAGGATTGGGAAGACAATA
GCAGGCATGCTGGGGATGCGGTGGGCTCTATGGCTTCTGAGGCGGAAAGAACCAGCTGGGGCTCTAGGGG
GTATCCCC
[124 nt withheld, positions 4349-4472]
CGCCGGCTGTGCGGGAGAACGGAGTTCTATTATGACTCAAATCAGTCTCCCCAAGCATTCGGGGATCAGA
GTTTTTAAGGATAACTTAGTGTGTAGGGGGCCAGTGAGTTGGAGATGAAAGCGTAGGGAGTCGAAGGTGT
CCTTTTGCGCCGAGTCAGTTCCTGGGTGGGGGCCACAAGATCGGATGAGCCAGTTTATCAATCCGGGGGT
GCCAGCTGATCCATGGAGTGCAGGGTCTGCAAAATATCTCAAGCACTGATTGATCTTAGGTTTTACAATA
GTGATGTTACCCCAGGAACAATTTGGGGAAGGTCAGAATCTTGTAGCCTGTAGCTGCATGACTCCTAAAC
CATAATTTCTTTTTTGTTTTTTTTTTTTTATTTTTGAGACAGGGTCTCACTCTGTCACCTAGGCTGGAGT
GCAGTGGTGCAATCACAGCTCACTGCAGCCTCAACGTCGTAAGCTCAAGCGATCCTCCCACCTCAGCCTG
CCTGGTAGCTGAGACTACAAGCGACGCCCCAGTTAATTTTTGTATTTTTGGTAGAGGCAGCGTTTTGCCG
TGTGGCCCTGGCTGGTCTCGAACTCCTGGGCTCAAGTGATCCAGCCTCAGCCTCCCAAAGTGCTGGGACA
ACCGGGGCCAGTCACTGCACCTGGCCCTAAACCATAATTTCTAATCTTTTGGCTAATTTGTTAGTCCTAC
AAAGGCAGTCTAGTCCCCAGGCAAAAAGGGGGTTTGTTTCGGGAAAGGGCTGTTACTGTCTTTGTTTCAA
ACTATAAACTAAGTTCCTCCTAAACTTAGTTCGGCCTACACCCAGGAATGAACAAGGAGAGCTTGGAGGT
TAGAAGCACGATGGAATTGGTTAGGTCAGATCTCTTTCACTGTCTGAGTTATAATTTTGCAATGGTGGTT
CAAAGACTGCCCGCTTCTGACACCAGTCGCTGCATTAATGAATCGGCCAACGCGCGGGGAGAGGCGGTTT
GCGTATTGGGCGCTCTTCCGCTTCCTCGCTCACTGACTCGCTGCGCTCGGTCGTTCGGCTGCGGCGAGCG
GTATCAGCTCACTCAAAGGCGGTAATACGGTTATCCACAGAATCAGGGGATAACGCAGGAAAGAACATGT
GAGCAAAAGGCCAGCAAAAGGCCAGGAACCGTAAAAAGGCCGCGTTGCTGGCGTTTTTCCATAGGCTCCG
CCCCCCTGACGAGCATCACAAAAATCGACGCTCAAGTCAGAGGTGGCGAAACCCGACAGGACTATAAAGA
TACCAGGCGTTTCCCCCTGGAAGCTCCCTCGTGCGCTCTCCTGTTCCGACCCTGCCGCTTACCGGATACC
TGTCCGCCTTTCTCCCTTCGGGAAGCGTGGCGCTTTCTCATAGCTCACGCTGTAGGTATCTCAGTTCGGT
GTAGGTCGTTCGCTCCAAGCTGGGCTGTGTGCACGAACCCCCCGTTCAGCCCGACCGCTGCGCCTTATCC
GGTAACTATCGTCTTGAGTCCAACCCGGTAAGACACGACTTATCGCCACTGGCAGCAGCCACTGGTAACA
GGATTAGCAGAGCGAGGTATGTAGGCGGTGCTACAGAGTTCTTGAAGTGGTGGCCTAACTACGGCTACAC
TAGAAGAACAGTATTTGGTATCTGCGCTCTGCTGAAGCCAGTTACCTTCGGAAAAAGAGTTGGTAGCTCT
TGATCCGGCAAACAAACCACCGCTGGTAGCGGTGGTTTTTTTGTTTGCAAGCAGCAGATTACGCGCAGAA
AAAAAGGATCTCAAGAAGATCCTTTGATCTTTTCTACGGGGTCTGACGCTCAGTGGAACGAAAACTCACG
TTAAGGGATTTTGGTCATGAGATTATCAAAAAGGATCTTCACCTAGATCCTTTTAAATTAAAAATGAAGT
TTTAAATCAATCTAAAGTATATATGAGTAAACTTGGTCTGACAGTTACCAATGCTTAATCAGTGAGGCAC
CTATCTCAGCGATCTGTCTATTTCGTTCATCCATAGTTGCCTGACTCCCCGTCGTGTAGATAACTACGAT
ACGGGAGGGCTTACCATCTGGCCCCAGTGCTGCAATGATACCGCGAGACCCACGCTCACCGGCTCCAGAT
TTATCAGCAATAAACCAGCCAGCCGGAAGGGCCGAGCGCAGAAGTGGTCCTGCAACTTTATCCGCCTCCA
TCCAGTCTATTAATTGTTGCCGGGAAGCTAGAGTAAGTAGTTCGCCAGTTAATAGTTTGCGCAACGTTGT
TGCCATTGCTACAGGCATCGTGGTGTCACGCTCGTCGTTTGGTATGGCTTCATTCAGCTCCGGTTCCCAA
CGATCAAGGCGAGTTACATGATCCCCCATGTTGTGCAAAAAAGCGGTTAGCTCCTTCGGTCCTCCGATCG
TTGTCAGAAGTAAGTTGGCCGCAGTGTTATCACTCATGGTTATGGCAGCACTGCATAATTCTCTTACTGT
CATGCCATCCGTAAGATGCTTTTCTGTGACTGGTGAGTACTCAACCAAGTCATTCTGAGAATAGTGTATG
CGGCGACCGAGTTGCTCTTGCCCGGCGTCAATACGGGATAATACCGCGCCACATAGCAGAACTTTAAAAG
TGCTCATCATTGGAAAACGTTCTTCGGGGCGAAAACTCTCAAGGATCTTACCGCTGTTGAGATCCAGTTC
GATGTAACCCACTCGTGCACCCAACTGATCTTCAGCATCTTTTACTTTCACCAGCGTTTCTGGGTGAGCA
AAAACAGGAAGGCAAAATGCCGCAAAAAAGGGAATAAGGGCGACACGGAAATGTTGAATACTCATACTCT
TCCTTTTTCAATATTATTGAAGCATTTATCAGGGTTATTGTCTCATGAGCGGATACATATTTGAATGTAT
TTAGAAAAATAAACAAATAGGGGTTCCGCGCACATTTCCCCGAAAAGTGCCACCTGACGTCTAAGAAACC
ATTATTATCATGACATTAACCTATAAAAATAGGCGTATCACGAGGCCCTTTCGTCTCGCGCGTTTCGGTG
ATGACGGTGAAAACCTCTGACACATGCAGCTCCCGGAGACGGTCACAGCTTGTCTGTAAGCGGATGCCGG
GAGCAGACAAGCCCGTCAGGGCGCGTCAGCGGGTGTTGGCGGGTGTCGGGGCTGGCTTAACTATGCGGCA
TCAGAGCAGATTGTACTGAGAGTGCACCATATGCGGTGTGAAATACCGCACAGATGCGTAAGGAGAAAAT
ACCGCATCAGGCGCCATTCGCCATTCAGGCTGCGCAACTGTTGGGAAGGGCGATCGGTGCGGGCCTCTTC
GCTATTACGCCAGGGGAGGCAGAGATTGCAGTAAGCTGAGATCGCAGCACTGCACTCCAGCCTGGGCGAC
AGAGTAAGACTCTGTCTCAAAAATAAAATAAATAAATCAATCAGATATTCCAATCTTTTCCTTTATTTAT
TTATTTATTTTCTATTTTGGAAACACAGTCCTTCCTTATTCCAGAATTACACATATATTCTATTTTTCTT
TATATGCTCCAGTTTTTTTTAGACCTTCACCTGAAATGTGTGTATACAAAATCTAGGCCAGTCCAGCAGA
GCCTAAAGGTAAAAAATAAAATAATAAAAAATAAATAAAATCTAGCTCACTCCTTCACATCAAAATGGAG
ATACAGCTGTTAGCATTAAATACCAAATAACCCATCTTGTCCTCAATAATTTTAAGCGCCTCTCTCCACC
ACATCTAACTCCTGTCAAAGGCATGTGCCCCTTCCGGGCGCTCTGCTGTGCTGCCAACCAACTGGCATGT
GGACTCTGCAGGGTCCCTAACTGCCAAGCCCCACAGTGTGCCCTGAGGCTGCCCCTTCCTTCTAGCGGCT
GCCCCCACTCGGCTTTGCTTTCCCTAGTTTCAGTTACTTGCGTTCAGCCAAGGTCTGAAACTAGGTGCGC
ACAGAGCGGTAAGACTGCGAGAGAAAGAGACCAGCTTTACAGGGGGTTTATCACAGTGCACCCTGACAGT
CGTCAGCCTCACAGGGGGTTTATCACATTGCACCCTGACAGTCGTCAGCCTCACAGGGGGTTTATCACAG
TGCACCCTTACAATCATTCCATTTGATTCACAATTTTTTTAGTCTCTACTGTGCCTAACTTGTAAGTTAA
ATTTGATCAGAGGTGTGTTCCCAGAGGGGAAAACAGTATATACAGGGTTCAGTACTATCGCATTTCAGGC
CCGAGAGCTGCATCCGGAGTATCTAGATGGAGTTCCGCGTTACATAACTTACGGTAAATGGCCCGCCTGG
CTGACCGCCCAACGACCCCCGCCCATTGACGTCAATAATGACGTATGTTCCCATAGTAACGCCAATAGGG
ACTTTCCATTGACGTCAATGGGAGTTTGTTTTGGCACCAAAATCAACGGGACTTTCCAAAATGTCGTAAT
AACCCCGCCCCGTTGACGCAAATGGGCGGTAGGCGTGTACTCTAGAAGGTCTATATAAGCAGAGCTCGTT
TAGTGAACCGGGTCTCTCTGGTTAGACCAGATCTGAGCCTGGGAGCTCTCTGGCTAACTAGGGAACCCAC
TGCTTAAGCCTCAATAAAGCTTGCCTTGAGTGCTCAAAGTAGTGTGTGCCCGTCTGTTGTGTGACTCTGG
TAACTAGAGATCCCTCAGACCCTTTTAGTCAGTGTGGAAAATCTCTAGCAGTGGCGCCCGAACAGGGACT
TGAAAGCGAAAGTAAAGCCAGAGGAGATCTCTCGACGCAGGACTCGGCTTGCTGAAGCGCGCACGGCAAG
AGGCGAGGGGCGGCGACTGCAGAGTACGCCAAAAATTTTGACTAGCGGAGGCTAGAAGGAGAGAGATGGG
TGCGAGAGCGTCGGTATTAAGCGGGGGAGAATTAGATAAATGGGAAAAAATTCGGTTAAGGCCAGGGGGA
AAGAAACAATATAAACTAAAACATATAGTATGGGCAAGCAGGGAGCTAGAACGATTCGCAGTTAATCCTG
GCCTTTTAGAGACATCAGAAGGCTGTAGACAAATACTGGGACAGCTACAACCATCCCTTCAGACAGGATC
AGAAGAACTTAGATCATTATATAATACAATAGCAGTCCTCTATTGTGTGCATCAAAGGATAGATGTAAAA
GACACCAAGGAAGCCTTAGATAAGATAGAGGAAGAGCAAAACAAAAGTAAGAAAAAGGCACAGCAAGCAG
CAGCTGACACAGGAAACAACAGCCAGGTCAGCCAAAATTACCCTATAGTGCAGAACCTCCAGGGGCAAAT
GGTACATCAGGCCATATCACCTAGAACTTTAAATGCATGGGTAAAAGTAGTAGAAGAGAAGGCTTTCAGC
CCAGAAGTAATACCCATGTTTTCAGCATTATCAGAAGGAGCCACCCCACAAGATTTAAATACCATGCTAA
ACACAGTGGGGGGACATCAAGCAGCCATGCAAATGTTAAAAGAGACCATCAATGAGGAAGCTGCAGAATG
GGATAGATTGCATCCAGTGCATGCAGGGCCTATTGCACCAGGCCAGATGAGAGAACCAAGGGGAAGTGAC
ATAGCAGGAACTACTAGCAAATTAAGAGAACAATTTGGAAATAATAAAACAATAATCTTTAAGCAATCCT
CAGGAGGGGACCCAGAAATTGTAACGCACAGTTTTAATTGTGGAGGGGAATTTTTCTACTGTAATTCAAC
ACAACTGTTTAATAGTACTTGGTTTAATAGTACTTGGAGTACTGAAGGGTCAAATAACACTGAAGGAAGT
GACACAATCACACTCCCATGCAGAATAAAACAATTTATAAACATGTGGCAGGAAGTAGGAAAAGCAATGT
ATGCCCCTCCCATCAGTGGACAAATTAGATGTTCATCAAATATTACTGGGCTGCTATTAACAAGAGATGG
TGGTAATAACAACAATGGGTCCGAGATCTTCAGACCTGGAGGAGGCGATATGAGGGACAATTGGAGAAGT
GAATTATATAAATATAAAGTAGTAAAAATTGAACCATTAGGAGTAGCACCCACCAAGGCAAAGAGAAGAG
TGGTGCAGAGAGAAAAAAGAGCAGTGGGAATAGGAGCTTTGTTCCTTGGGTTCTTGGGAGCAGCAGGAAG
CACTATGGGCGCAGCGTCAATGACGCTGACGGTACAGGCCAGACAATTATTGTCTGATATAGTGCAGCAG
CAGAACAATTTGCTGAGGGCTATTGAGGCGCAACAGCATCTGTTGCAACTCACAGTCTGGGGCATCAAAC
AGCTCCAGGCAAGAATCCTGGCTGTGGAAAGATACCTAAAGGATCAACAGCTCCTGGGGATTTGGGGTTG
CTCTGGAAAACTCATTTGCACCACTGCTGTGCCTTGGAATGCTAGTTGGAGTAATAAATCTCTGGAACAG
ATTTGGAATAACATGACCTGGATGGAGTGGGACAGAGAAATTAACAATTACACAAGCTTAATACACTCCT
TAATTGAAGAATCGCAAAACCAGCAAGAAAAGAATGAACAAGAATTATTGGAATTAGATAAATGGGCTTG
CGGCCGGAATTCACAAATGGCAGTATTCATCCACAATTTTAAAAGAAAAGGGGGGATTGGGGGGTACAGT
GCAGGGGAAAGAATAGTAGACATAATAGCAAC
